Addgene plasmid #69754: pKG427
Purpose: Retroviral expression of DSN1
Depositing lab: Iain Cheeseman. Depositing organization: Whitehead Institute for Biomedical Research. Publication: CDK-dependent phosphorylation and nuclear exclusion coordinately control kinetochore assembly state. Gascoigne KE, Cheeseman IM. J Cell Biol. 2013 Apr 1;201(1):23-32. doi: 10.1083/jcb.201301006. Epub 2013 Mar 25. PubMed 23530067.
Backbone
  Vector backbone: pIC242
  Backbone manufacturer: Arshad Desai (Addgene plasmid# 44432)
  Vector type: Mammalian Expression, Retroviral
  Selectable markers: Blasticidin
Growth in bacteria
  Bacterial resistance: Ampicillin, 100 μg/mL
  Growth temperature: 37°C
  Growth strain: NEB Stable
  Copy number: High Copy
Gene/Insert
  Gene/Insert name: DSN1
  Species: H. sapiens (human)
  Insert size (bp): 1083
  Mutation: all K to R mutations
  Entrez Gene: DSN1 (a.k.a. C20orf172, KNL3, MIS13, dJ469A13.2, hKNL-3)
  Tag / fusion protein: eGFP-TEV-S (N terminal on insert)
  Cloning method: Restriction Enzyme; 5′ cloning site XhoI (not destroyed); 3′ cloning site EcoRI (not destroyed)
  Sequencing primers: 5′ EGFP-C; 3′ pBABE 3'
Terms and licenses: Academic/Nonprofit Terms; Industry Terms: Not Available to Industry
How to cite: pKG427 was a gift from Iain Cheeseman (Addgene plasmid # 69754 ; http://n2t.net/addgene:69754 ; RRID:Addgene_69754)
