[The description below was written by a language model from this plasmid's Addgene catalogue record.]
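Description:
pKG427 is a retroviral mammalian expression plasmid built on the pIC242 backbone, designed to deliver a tagged, mutant form of human DSN1 into mammalian cells. It is maintained in bacteria as a high-copy plasmid under ampicillin selection, and transduced mammalian cells are selected with blasticidin. The use of a pBABE 3′ sequencing primer suggests a pBABE-type retroviral architecture. However, no feature table is provided, and the record does not state the promoter driving the insert, the LTRs or packaging signal, or the arrangement of the blasticidin cassette.

The insert is a 1083 bp DSN1 coding sequence cloned between XhoI and EcoRI sites, both of which are retained. DSN1 (also known as MIS13 or KNL3) is a kinetochore protein and a subunit of the Mis12 complex. The version carried here has all lysines changed to arginine, a substitution that keeps the positive charge while removing lysine side chains as sites of modification such as ubiquitination; the record itself does not explain the rationale for the mutations. The protein is fused at its N terminus to an eGFP-TEV-S tag. In this tag, eGFP allows fluorescence localisation and serves as an affinity handle, the TEV protease site allows cleavage and release from the first affinity step, and the S tag provides a second purification handle.

The construct is suited to generating stable cell lines by retroviral transduction, in which the localisation, stability or interactions of the lysine-free DSN1 can be followed. The associated publication concerns control of kinetochore assembly state by CDK-dependent phosphorylation and nuclear exclusion.
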