>Addgene plasmid #69754 | pKG427 | depositor partial sequence | sequence record 123498 | ORF
CTCGAGATGACCAGCGTTACCCGTAGTGAGATCATCGACGAACGCGGTCCGGTTATGAGTCGCACCCACG
ACCATCAGCTGGAAAGCAGCCTGAGCCCGGTGGAAGTGTTTGCACGTACCAGCGCCAGCCTCGAAATGAA
CCAGGGAGTCAGCGAAGAGCGCATCCATTTAGGCAGCAGTCCTCGCCGTGGCGGCAATTGTGATCTGAGC
CACCAGGAGCGCCTGCAGAGTCGCAGCTTACACCTGAGCCCGCAGGAACAAAGTGCCAGCTATCAGGATC
GCCGCCAAAGCTGGCGCCGTGCAAGCATGCGCGAAACAAATCGCCGTCGCAGCCTGCACCCTATTCACCA
GGGCATTACAGAGCTGAGCCGCAGCATCAGCGTTGACCTGGCCGAAAGCCGTCGCCTGGGTTGCCTGTTA
CTGAGCAGCTTCCAGTTCAGCATCCAACGCCTGGAACCGTTTCTGCGCGATACACGTGGTTTTTCCTTAG
AGAGCTTTCGTGCCCGTGCCAGCAGCCTGAGCGAAGAGCTGCGCCACTTTGCCGATGGTCTGGAGACAGA
CGGTACACTGCAGCGGTGTTTCGAGGACAGTAACGGCCGCGCCAGCGACTTCAGCTTAGAGGCCAGCGTG
GCCGAGATGCGCGAGTATATTACCCGTTTCAGCCTGGAGCGTCAGACATGGGACCAACTGCTGCTGCATT
ATCAGCAGGAAGCCCGCGAGATCCTGAGTCGTGGCAGCACCGAGGCCCGTATCACAGAGGTGCGCGTGGA
GCCGATGACATACCTGGGCAGTAGCCAGAATGAGGTTCTGAACACCCGCCCGGACTACCAGCGTATCCTG
CAGAATCAGAGCCGCGTTTTCGACTGCATGGAGCTGGTGATGGACGAGCTGCAGGGTAGCGTTCGCCAGC
TGCAGGCCTTCATGGACGAGAGCACCCAATGCTTTCAGCGCGTGAGTGTGCAGTTAGGCCGTCGTAGCAT
GCAACAGCTGGACCCGAGCCCTGCACGTCGTCTGCTGCGTCTGCAGTTACAGAATCCTCCGGCAATCCAC
GGCAGCGGTAGCGGTAGTTGCCAGTAAGAATTC
