>Addgene plasmid #69754 | pKG427 | addgene partial sequence | sequence record 128951 | EGFP-C 5'-CATGGTCCTGCTGGAGTTCGTG-3'
TCCGGAGGGGATCGGTGGAGCTCCACCGGTGGCGGCCGCTCTAGAGAGAATCTTTATTTTCAGGGCGCCG
CCAAATTCAAAGAAACCGCTGCTGCTAAATTCGAACGCCAGCACATGGACAGCGGAGGTGGAGGTACTAG
TCTCGAGATGACCAGCGTTACCCGTAGTGAGATCATCGACGAACGCGGTCCGGTTATGAGTCGCACCCAC
GACCATCAGCTGGAAAGCAGCCTGAGCCCGGTGGAAGTGTTTGCACGTACCAGCGCCAGCCTCGAAATGA
ACCAGGGAGTCAGCGAAGAGCGCATCCATTTAGGCAGCAGTCCTCGCCGTGGCGGCAATTGTGATCTGAG
CCACCAGGAGCGCCTGCAGAGTCGCAGCTTACACCTGAGCCCGCAGGAACAAAGTGCCAGCTATCAGGAT
CGCCGCCAAAGCTGGCGCCGTGCAAGCATGCGCGAAACAAATCGCCGTCGCAGCCTGCACCCTATTCACC
AGGGCATTACAGAGCTGAGCCGCAGCATCAGCGTTGACCTGGCCGAAAGCCGTCGCCTGGGTTGCCTGTT
ACTGAGCAGCTTCCAGTTCAGCATCCAACGCCTGGAACCGTTTCTGCGCGATACACGTGGTTTTTCCTTA
GAGAGCTTTCGTGCCCGTGCCAGCAGCCTGAGCGAAGAGCTGCGCCACTTTGCCGATGGTCTGGAGACAG
ACGGTACACTGCAGCGGTGTTTCGAGGACAGTAACGGCCGCGCCAGCGACTTCAGCTTAGAGGCCAGCGT
GGCCGAGATGCGCGAGTATATTACCCGTTTCAGCCTGGAGCGTCAGACATGG
