>Addgene plasmid #69754 | pKG427 | addgene partial sequence | sequence record 128952 | pBABE3 5'-ACCCTAACTGACACACATTCC-3'
TCATTTTATGTTTCAGGTTCAGGGGGAGGTGTGGGAGGTTTTTTAAAGCAAGTAAAACCTCTACAAATGT
GGTATGGCTGATTATGATCAGTTATCTAGATCCGGTGGATCCCGGGCCCGCGGTACCGTCGACTGCAGAA
TTCTTACTGGCAACTACCGCTACCGCTGCCGTGGATTGCCGGAGGATTCTGTAACTGCAGACGCAGCAGA
CGACGTGCAGGGCTCGGGTCCAGCTGTTGCATGCTACGACGGCCTAACTGCACACTCACGCGCTGAAAGC
ATTGGGTGCTCTCGTCCATGAAGGCCTGCAGCTGGCGAACGCTACCCTGCAGCTCGTCCATCACCAGCTC
CATGCAGTCGAAAACGCGGCTCTGATTCTGCAGGATACGCTGGTAGTCCGGGCGGGTGTTCAGAACCTCA
TTCTGGCTACTGCCCAGGTATGTCATCGGCTCCACGCGCACCTCTGTGATACGGGCCTCGGTGCTGCCAC
GACTCAGGATCTCGCGGGCTTCCTGCTGATAATGCAGCAGCAGTTGGTCCCATGTCTGACGCTCCAGGCT
GAAACGGGTAATATACTCGCGCATCTCGGCCACGCTGGCCTCTAAGCTGAAGTCGCTGGCGCGGCCGTTA
CTGTCCTCGAAACACCGCTGCAGTGTACCGTCTGTCTCCAGACCATCGGCAAAGTGGCGCAGCTCTTCGC
TCAGGCTGCTGGCACGGGCACGAAAGCTCTCTAAGGAAA
